Addgene plasmid #249502: pABDP3
Purpose: Bidirectional chloroplast promoter (BDP3) enabling co-expression for transformation of Chlamydomonas reinhardtii photosynthetically deficient strain CC4388
Depositing lab: Isabel Desgagné-Penix. Depositing organization: Universite du Quebec a Trois-Rivieres.
Backbone
  Vector backbone: pASAPI
  Backbone manufacturer: Chlamydomonas Resource Center; http://www.chlamycollection.org
  Backbone size w/o insert (bp): 6378
  Total vector size (bp): 9158
  Modifications to backbone: The 3′ untranslated region (3′ UTR) of the psbA gene was added
  Vector type: Chlamydomonas reinhardtii chloroplast genome
  Selectable markers: Photosynthesis-based selection by restore of the psbH gene
Growth in bacteria
  Bacterial resistance: Ampicillin, 100 μg/mL
  Growth temperature: 37°C
  Growth strain: DH5alpha
  Growth instructions: NEB Stable E. coli strain can also be used
  Copy number: High Copy
Gene/Insert 1
  Gene/Insert name: mVenus (yellow/green fluorescence) (alt name: mVenus)
  Species: Aequorea victoria
  Insert size (bp): 719
  Mutation: Changed of F46L, F64L, M153T, V163A, S175G
  GenBank ID: GenBank: AAZ65844 GenBank: AAZ65844
  Promoter: Bidirectional chloroplast promoter enabling co-expression of the endogenous psbN and psbH genes
  Tag / fusion protein: No
  Cloning method: Gibson Cloning
  Sequencing primers: 5′ complete plasmid sequencing; 3′ complete plasmid sequencing
Gene/Insert 2
  Gene/Insert name: tdTomato (red fluorescence) (alt name: tdTomato)
  Species: Discosoma sp.
  Insert size (bp): 1431
  Mutation: tdTomato results from the fusion of two copies of the dTomato gene, an optimized version of the red fluorescent protein DsRed derived from the coral Discosoma sp.
  GenBank ID: GenBank: AAV52169 GenBank: AAV52169
  Promoter: Bidirectional chloroplast promoter enabling co-expression of the endogenous psbN and psbH genes
  Tag / fusion protein: No
  Cloning method: Gibson Cloning
  Sequencing primers: 5′ complete plasmid sequencing; 3′ complete plasmid sequencing
Terms and licenses: Academic/Nonprofit Terms; Industry Terms: Not Available to Industry
Depositor comments: The plasmid pABDP 3 was constructed to enable the simultaneous expression of two transgenes in the Chlamydomonas reinhardtii chloroplast, driven by the endogenous bidirectional promoter BDP3. These vector is designed for transformation of the photosynthetically deficient strain CC4388, in which the psbH gene, encoding an auxiliary core subunit of Photosystem II, is disrupted. Following homologous recombination at the psbN–trnE2 locus, the vector restore psbH expression and consequently recover photoautotrophic growth. Selection is therefore achieved through restoration of photosynthetic function, eliminating the need for antibiotic resistance markers.
How to cite: pABDP3 was a gift from Isabel Desgagné-Penix (Addgene plasmid # 249502 ; http://n2t.net/addgene:249502 ; RRID:Addgene_249502)
