[The description below was written by a language model from this plasmid's Addgene catalogue record and pLannotate feature annotations shown in this document.]
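Description:
pABDP3 is a chloroplast integration vector for Chlamydomonas reinhardtii, built on the pASAPI backbone and designed to express two transgenes at once from an endogenous bidirectional chloroplast promoter called BDP3. In E. coli it behaves as a high-copy plasmid, carrying a ColE1/pUC-type origin and the bla gene with its own promoter for ampicillin selection. Remnants of lacZα, bom and rop are also detected in the bacterial portion. The catalogue lists a total size of 9158 bp, while the sequenced record annotated here is 9,103 nt, a small discrepancy that the record does not explain.

The payload consists of two untagged fluorescent reporters arranged head to head. mVenus (a yellow Aequorea victoria derivative) lies on the reverse strand and tdTomato (a tandem-dimer red protein derived from Discosoma DsRed) on the forward strand. They are separated by a gap of several hundred base pairs, consistent with the divergent promoter sitting between them, although the promoter itself is not annotated. The record describes BDP3 as the promoter that natively co-expresses psbN and psbH. A short rbcL-derived fragment follows tdTomato and may be part of a 3′ regulatory region. The depositor notes that a psbA 3′ UTR was added to the backbone, but it is not annotated in the feature table.

Downstream lie intact psbH and psbN sequences, which form part of the chloroplast homology that directs recombination at the psbN–trnE2 locus. The intended recipient is strain CC4388, in which psbH, encoding a Photosystem II core subunit, is disrupted. Integration restores psbH and photoautotrophic growth, so transformants are selected by recovered photosynthesis rather than an antibiotic marker. The dual reporters allow expression from both arms of the promoter to be assessed.
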