Features (pLannotate 1.2.2; 11 found; start..end, strand, type, name):
      8..162     +  CDS            lacZα (fragment): LacZα fragment of β-galactosidase; lacZ fragment
    168..267     -  misc_feature   bom (fragment): basis of mobility region from pBR322
    369..404     -  CDS            rop (fragment): Rop protein, which maintains plasmids at low copy number; rop
    499..603     +  promoter       AmpR promoter: bla
    604..1464    +  CDS            AmpR: β-lactamase; bla; confers resistance to ampicillin, carbenicillin, and related antibiotics
   1635..2223    +  rep_origin     ori: high-copy-number ColE1/pMB1/pBR322/pUC origin of replication
   3611..4327    -  CDS            mVenus: mVenus is a basic (constitutively fluorescent) yellow fluorescent protein published in 2006, derived from Aequorea victoria. It is reported to be a rapidly-maturing monomer with moderate acid sensitivity.
   4898..6325    +  CDS            tdTomato: tdTomato is a basic (constitutively fluorescent) orange fluorescent protein published in 2004, derived from Discosoma sp.. It is reported to be a somewhat slowly-maturing tandem dimer with low acid sensitivity.
   6331..6474    +  CDS            rbcL (fragment): RBL_CHLRE - Experimental evidence at protein level: Swiss-Prot protein existence level 1. RuBisCO catalyzes two reactions: the carboxylation of D- ribulose 1,5-bisphosphate, the primary event in carbon dioxide fixation, as well as the oxidative fragmentation of the pentose substrate in the photorespiration process. Both reactions occur simultaneously and in competition at the same active site. From Chlamydomonas reinhardtii (Chlamydomonas smithii).
   6890..7153    -  CDS            psbH: PSBH_CHLRE - Experimental evidence at protein level: Swiss-Prot protein existence level 1. One of the components of the core complex of photosystem II (PSII), required for its stability and/or assembly, possibly playing a role in dimerization (PubMed:9112780, PubMed:9554956). PSII is a light- driven water:plastoquinone oxidoreductase that uses light energy to abstract electrons from H(2)O, generating O(2) and a proton gradient subsequently used for ATP formation. It consists of a core antenna complex that captures photons, and an electron transfer chain that converts photonic excitation into a
   7722..7853    +  CDS            psbN: PSBN_CHLRE - Protein inferred from homology: Swiss-Prot protein existence level 3. May play a role in photosystem I and II biogenesis. From Chlamydomonas reinhardtii (Chlamydomonas smithii).
>Addgene plasmid #249502 | pABDP3 | addgene full sequence | sequence record 497975 | Addgene NGS Result
AGCTTGGCACTGGCCGTCGTTTTACAACGTCGTGACTGGGAAAACCCTGGCGTTACCCAACTTAATCGCC
TTGCAGCACATCCCCCTTTCGCCAGCTGGCGTAATAGCGAAGAGGCCCGCACCGATCGCCCTTCCCAACA
GTTGCGCAGCCTGAATGGCGAATGGCGCCTGATGCGGTATTTTCTCCTTACGCATCTGTGCGGTATTTCA
CACCGCATATGGTGCACTCTCAGTACAATCTGCTCTGATGCCGCATAGTTAAGCCAGCCCCGACACCCGC
CAACACCCGCTGACGCGCCCTGACGGGCTTGTCTGCTCCCGGCATCCGCTTACAGACAAGCTGTGACCGT
CTCCGGGAGCTGCATGTGTCAGAGGTTTTCACCGTCATCACCGAAACGCGCGAGACGAAAGGGCCTCGTG
ATACGCCTATTTTTATAGGTTAATGTCATGATAATAATGGTTTCTTAGACGTCAGGTGGCACTTTTCGGG
GAAATGTGCGCGGAACCCCTATTTGTTTATTTTTCTAAATACATTCAAATATGTATCCGCTCATGAGACA
ATAACCCTGATAAATGCTTCAATAATATTGAAAAAGGAAGAGTATGAGTATTCAACATTTCCGTGTCGCC
CTTATTCCCTTTTTTGCGGCATTTTGCCTTCCTGTTTTTGCTCACCCAGAAACGCTGGTGAAAGTAAAAG
ATGCTGAAGATCAGTTGGGTGCACGAGTGGGTTACATCGAACTGGATCTCAACAGCGGTAAGATCCTTGA
GAGTTTTCGCCCCGAAGAACGTTTTCCAATGATGAGCACTTTTAAAGTTCTGCTATGTGGCGCGGTATTA
TCCCGTATTGACGCCGGGCAAGAGCAACTCGGTCGCCGCATACACTATTCTCAGAATGACTTGGTTGAGT
ACTCACCAGTCACAGAAAAGCATCTTACGGATGGCATGACAGTAAGAGAATTATGCAGTGCTGCCATAAC
CATGAGTGATAACACTGCGGCCAACTTACTTCTGACAACGATCGGAGGACCGAAGGAGCTAACCGCTTTT
TTGCACAACATGGGGGATCATGTAACTCGCCTTGATCGTTGGGAACCGGAGCTGAATGAAGCCATACCAA
ACGACGAGCGTGACACCACGATGCCTGTAGCAATGGCAACAACGTTGCGCAAACTATTAACTGGCGAACT
ACTTACTCTAGCTTCCCGGCAACAATTAATAGACTGGATGGAGGCGGATAAAGTTGCAGGACCACTTCTG
CGCTCGGCCCTTCCGGCTGGCTGGTTTATTGCTGATAAATCTGGAGCCGGTGAGCGTGGGTCTCGCGGTA
TCATTGCAGCACTGGGGCCAGATGGTAAGCCCTCCCGTATCGTAGTTATCTACACGACGGGGAGTCAGGC
AACTATGGATGAACGAAATAGACAGATCGCTGAGATAGGTGCCTCACTGATTAAGCATTGGTAACTGTCA
GACCAAGTTTACTCATATATACTTTAGATTGATTTAAAACTTCATTTTTAATTTAAAAGGATCTAGGTGA
AGATCCTTTTTGATAATCTCATGACCAAAATCCCTTAACGTGAGTTTTCGTTCCACTGAGCGTCAGACCC
CGTAGAAAAGATCAAAGGATCTTCTTGAGATCCTTTTTTTCTGCGCGTAATCTGCTGCTTGCAAACAAAA
AAACCACCGCTACCAGCGGTGGTTTGTTTGCCGGATCAAGAGCTACCAACTCTTTTTCCGAAGGTAACTG
GCTTCAGCAGAGCGCAGATACCAAATACTGTTCTTCTAGTGTAGCCGTAGTTAGGCCACCACTTCAAGAA
CTCTGTAGCACCGCCTACATACCTCGCTCTGCTAATCCTGTTACCAGTGGCTGCTGCCAGTGGCGATAAG
TCGTGTCTTACCGGGTTGGACTCAAGACGATAGTTACCGGATAAGGCGCAGCGGTCGGGCTGAACGGGGG
GTTCGTGCACACAGCCCAGCTTGGAGCGAACGACCTACACCGAACTGAGATACCTACAGCGTGAGCTATG
AGAAAGCGCCACGCTTCCCGAAGGGAGAAAGGCGGACAGGTATCCGGTAAGCGGCAGGGTCGGAACAGGA
GAGCGCACGAGGGAGCTTCCAGGGGGAAACGCCTGGTATCTTTATAGTCCTGTCGGGTTTCGCCACCTCT
GACTTGAGCGTCGATTTTTGTGATGCTCGTCAGGGGGGCGGAGCCTATGGAAAAACGCCAGCAACGCGGC
CTTTTTACGGTTCCTGGCCTTTTGCTGGCCTTTTGCTCACATGTTCTTTCCTGCGTTATCCCCTGATTCT
GTGGATAACCGTATTACCGCCTTTGAGTGAGCTGATACCGCTCGCCGCAGCCGAACGACCGAGCGCAGCG
AGTCAGTGAGCGAGGAAGCAATTCGAATCCGCGTTTTCTCCGTGAAAGGGAGGTGTCCTAGGCCTCTAGA
CGATGGGGGCTTTTTGTTATATTTTACTAAATATATATTATAATTAAAAAAAATTGAATTGTCAATTTTT
AATGTACACTTAGTTGAAAGTGCCCCTGTCCCCTTGGCCATATTTAACAGAAGTTATTTATAACGCAGCT
GTTTTTTGGAGTCTATAAATTTATAACATCAGTTACTATGGATTTCCCTTTAGTTTTATGGCCTAGGACG
TCCCCTTCCCCTTCGATGCTGGAGGCATCCTTTTACGGGACAATAAATAAATTTGTTGCCTCGCCTATCG
GCTAACAAGTTCCTTCGGAGTATATAAATATAGGATGTTAATACTGCTATAAACTTTAGTTGCCCAATAT
TTATATTAGGACGCCAGTGGCAGTGGTACCGCCACTGCCTGCTTCGCAGTATATAAATATAGGCAGTTGG
CAGGCAACTGCCACTGACGTCCTATTTTAATACTCCCAAGTTTACTTGCCTAGGCAGTTGGCAGGCAACA
AATTTATTTATTGTCCACTAAAATTTATTTGCCCGAAGGGGACGTCCACTAAAATTTATTTACCCGAAGG
GGACGTCCTAATATAAATATGGGGATGTCAATGCTCCGTTAGGAAGTAACTAACGTTTTTCAAATAAATT
TTATCCCGGAGGGAAGTAGGCAGTAGCCCGCCACTGTCATCCTTTAAGTGGATCTCTCGTCAGGCAATTT
GCTTACACCTTTAAATTAAAAATTAAATTTAAAGAAAAGTGAGCTATTAAAACTTAGCATGTTTACATAC
TCCGAAGGAGGACGTCCCCTTACGGGAATATAAATATTAGTGGCAGTGGTACCGCCACTGCCTAGTATAT
AAATATCGGCAGTTGGCAGGATATTTATATACTCCGAAGGAACTTGTTAGCCGATAGGCGAGGCAACTGC
CACTAAAATTTATTTGCCTCCTAACGGAGCATTAAAATCCCTAAGTTTACTTGCCCGTAAGGGGAAGGGG
ACGTCCACTAATATTTATATTAGGCAGTTGGCAGGCAACAATAAATACATTTGTCCCGTAAGGGGACGTC
CTGCCAACTGCCTATGGTAGCTATTAAGTATATATATATGAAAAGTGTGTATAAACTAAAATAAACCAGG
TATGGTTAACCAGATTTATTTTAGTTTAAAAAAAAATTTATTTATATAATTCATCCATACCTAATGTAAT
ACCAGCAGCTGTTACAAATTCTAATAAAACCATATGATCACGTTTTTCATTTGGATCTTTTGATAATTTA
GATTGATAACTAAGATAATGATTATCAGGTAATAAAACAGGACCATCTCCAATTGGTGTATTTTGTTGAT
AATGATCAGCTAATTGAACACCACCATCTTCAATATTATGACGAATTTTAAAATTAGCTTTGATACCATT
TTTCTGTTTATCAGCTGTAATATAAACATTATGTGAATTATAATTATATTCTAATTTATGACCTAAAATA
TTACCATCTTCTTTAAAATCAATACCTTTAAGTTCAATACGATTAACTAATGTATCTCCTTCAAATTTAA
CTTCAGCACGTGTTTTATAATTACCATCATCTTTAAAGAAAATTGTACGTTCTTGTACATAACCTTCAGG
CATTGCACTTTTAAAGAAATCATGTTGTTTCATGTGATCTGGATAACGAGCAAAACATTGTAAACCATAA
CCTAATGTAGTAACTAAAGTTGGCCATGGAACTGGTAATTTACCTGTTGTACAAATTAATTTTAAAGTTA
ATTTACCATAAGTTGCGTCACCTTCACCTTCACCACTAACTGAAAATTTGTGACCATTAACGTCACCATC
TAATTCAACTAAAATTGGAACTACACCAGTGAATAATTCTTCACCTTTTGAAACCATTAATTGATTAAAT
GAATTAAGCGTTATTAGCGCTATTTTATTTACTTTCTGTAAAAAATAAGGAAAATATTCTTCAGTGCATT
CCCTCTCAGGATTATAAATACTCTGAGGATAACGTTCTCTCGTCAAGGGGTTGCTTCTTGTGAGTATAGA
AACCTACTAGCACAAGAAATAAATTGCATAAAAATGTATTTACCTAGGACCGCAGTAGGCAGTCCCTTTT
CCCCTTCAGAACTGCCTGCTTTAAAAGAATGAAAAAACTGCCTTGTCTGGTAAGTAAAACTCTTTAATTA
CTCACTAAAGACGATCTAGAAGTTCTTTGTTCATTTTTTATTTAATATAATATTTGTTATATAAAAATTA
AATAATTTTTAATTAATGTTTAACTTTGTAAGGACAGTTTCAAAGTGACATGAATGGCTACTGCAAAAAC
GAAGTAAGTTATTCTTTCTCAGGGCAAAATTTTGAGTAGATTAATTTTGTTTAAAAATGTGGGACACAGT
CGTCAAGTCTTTTGAACTATCTAAGAGATATGTTGAAAAGAGAATAATTTTATTATTAAATGAGCTAATG
GTATCTAAAGGTGAAGAAGTAATTAAGGAATTCATGCGTTTTAAAGTTCGTATGGAAGGTAGTATGAATG
GTCATGAATTTGAAATTGAAGGTGAGGGTGAAGGTCGTCCATATGAAGGTACACAAACTGCTAAGTTAAA
AGTAACTAAAGGTGGTCCATTACCATTTGCATGGGATATTTTATCACCACAATTCATGTATGGTTCAAAA
GCTTATGTAAAACACCCAGCTGATATTCCTGACTATAAAAAATTATCATTTCCAGAAGGTTTTAAATGGG
AACGTGTTATGAACTTTGAAGATGGTGGTTTAGTAACAGTAACTCAAGATTCTAGTTTACAAGATGGTAC
ATTAATATATAAAGTTAAAATGCGTGGTACTAATTTTCCACCTGATGGTCCAGTAATGCAGAAAAAGACA
ATGGGTTGGGAAGCTTCAACTGAACGTTTATATCCACGTGATGGTGTACTAAAAGGTGAAATTCATCAAG
CACTTAAACTTAAAGATGGTGGTCATTACTTAGTAGAATTCAAAACAATCTATATGGCTAAAAAACCTGT
ACAATTACCAGGTTATTATTATGTTGATACTAAATTAGATATTACTAGTCATAATGAAGATTATACAATT
GTAGAACAATATGAACGTTCAGAAGGTCGTCATCATCTGTTTTTAGGTCATGGTACTGGATCTACAGGTT
CAGGTAGTAGTGGTACAGCTTCTTCTGAAGATAATAATATGGCTGTTATTAAGGAATTCATGCGTTTTAA
AGTAAGAATGGAAGGTAGTATGAATGGTCATGAATTTGAAATTGAAGGTGAAGGTGAAGGTAGACCATAT
GAAGGTACACAAACTGCTAAGTTAAAAGTTACAAAAGGTGGTCCATTACCTTTTGCTTGGGATATTTTAA
GTCCACAATTCATGTATGGTTCTAAAGCTTATGTTAAACATCCAGCTGATATTCCAGATTATAAAAAATT
AAGTTTTCCTGAAGGTTTTAAATGGGAACGTGTAATGAATTTTGAAGATGGTGGTTTAGTTACAGTTACA
CAAGACAGTTCTTTACAAGATGGTACTTTAATCTATAAAGTTAAAATGAGAGGTACTAATTTTCCACCTG
ATGGTCCAGTAATGCAAAAGAAAACAATGGGTTGGGAAGCAAGTACAGAACGTTTATATCCTCGTGATGG
TGTTTTAAAAGGTGAAATTCACCAAGCTTTAAAGTTAAAAGATGGTGGTCACTACTTAGTAGAGTTTAAA
ACAATATATATGGCTAAAAAACCTGTACAATTACCAGGTTACTATTATGTTGATACTAAATTAGATATTA
CATCACATAATGAAGATTATACAATTGTTGAACAATATGAACGTAGTGAAGGTCGTCATCACTTATTTTT
ATATGGTATGGATGAATTATATAAATAAGTACTCAAGCTCGTAACGAAGGTCGTGACCTTGCTCGTGAAG
GTGGCGACGTAATTCGTTCAGCTTGTAAATGGTCTCCAGAACTTGCTGCTGCATGTGAAGTTTGGAAAGA
AATTAAATTCGAATTTGATACTATTGACAAACTTTAATTTTTATTTTTCATGATGTTTATGTGAATAGCA
TAAACATCGTTTTTATTTTTATGGTGTTTAGGTTAAATACCTAAACATCATTTTACATTTTTAAAATTAA
GTTCTAAAGTTATCTTTTGTTTAAATTTGCCTGTCTTTATAAATTACGATGTGCCAGAAAAATAAAATCT
TAGCTTTTTATTATAGAATTTATCTTTATGTATTATATTTTATAAGTTATAATAAAAGAAATAGTAACAT
ACTAAAGCGGATGTAGCGCGTTTATCTTAACGGAAGGCCAGTGGCAGTGGCGGTGCCACTGCCGAATATA
AATATGGTTGAGTTGCTTAGTTTACCTTAGCGAAAAGAAGACTTAGCAGCTAGCCTTAACAAACAGTTTT
ATATTTTATGTTTGTGTTAAATAAAATTAAGAAACTTTAGCTAAAGTTTCCCAACTCATAGAAACGTCAT
CTAAAATTAAAGAACTGTTGTAAATTTCTAAAATGATTAATAAGAATGCTGCAAATAAAAGGATAAATAC
AGCCATTAAAACAGTTGTACCCCAGCCTGGTAATACTTTACCTGCTTCTGAGTTAAGTGGACGTAATAAA
GTACCTAATGGTGTAACTAAACCAGGTTCTTGGAAGTCTGAATTTACTTTTGATGGTTTAGCTTTAGAAG
TTCCTGTTGCCATAATTGATTAAATGAATTAAGCGTTATTAGCGCTATTTTATTTACTTTCTGTAAAAAA
TAAGGAAAATATTCTTCAGTGCATTCCCTCTCAGGATTATAAATACTCTGAGGATAACGTTCTCTCGTCA
AGGGGTTGCTTCTTGTGAGTATAGAAACCTACTAGCACAAGAAATAAATTGCATAAAAATGTATTTACCT
AGGACCGCAGTAGGCAGTCCCTTTTCCCCTTCAGAACTGCCTGCTTTAAAAGAATGAAAAAACTGCCTTG
TCTGGTAAGTAAAACTCTTTAATTACTCACTAAAGACGATCTAGAAGTTCTTTGTTCATTTTTTATTTAA
TATAATATTTGTTATATAAAAATTAAATAATTTTTAATTAATGTTTAACTTTGTAAGGACAGTTTCAAAG
TGACATGAATGGCTACTGCAAAAACGAAGTAAGTTATTCTTTCTCAGGGCAAAATTTTGAGTAGATTAAT
TTTGTTTAAAAATGTGGGACACAGTCGTCAAGTCTTTTGAACTATCTAAGAGATATGTTGAAAAGAGAAT
AATTTTATTATTAAATGAGCTATGGAAAGTCCAGCTTTTTTCTTTACCTTTTTTTTATGGTTTCTTCTGT
TAAGTGTAACTGGCTATTCAGTTTATGTTAGTTTTGGTCCACCTTCAAAAAAATTACGTGATCCTTTTGA
AGAACACGAAGATTAAACAAGTTAAAAAGTACTATTTTTACAAGTGACTTCGGTGCCTCTGAGAACCCTA
GTTATAGTGATATAAAATAAGTAGCTAACTACTTTATATTTTTATGAAAGTCATTTTGTCGAGCATATAA
ACAAAAACAAAATTGCTATACTAGGCAGTCACAGTGCAACTGTCTCCGTCTCCTTAACCGAGAAAGGGTA
AACGTCTTCGGTAAAGTAACAAACTTTAGTTATGTTAACTCGCTTGCGAGTTAACCATTTTTTTTCCTCC
GAAGGACAACAGTTGGCAGTTGCCAAACTTTAGTGGTCTAATATTTATATTAGGCAGTTGGCAGGCAACT
GCCACTGACGTCCCGAAGGGGAAGGGGTTTACTTACCTCCTAACGGAGTATATAAATAGAATAAAATTTA
TTTCCTGCGCTAGCAGATTTACATACTAGGATTTTAATACTCCGAAGGAGGCAGTGGCGGTACCACTGCC
ACTGGCGTCCTCCTTCCCCTTCGGGCAAATGCATTTTAGTGCCACTTAAGTTTACTTGCCTAGGCAGTTG
GCAGGACGTCAGTGGCAGTGGTACCGCGACTGCCTATATTTATATACTCCTAAGTTTACTTGCCTAGGCA
GTTGGCAGGCAACTGCCACTGACGTCCTTCCCCTTCCCCTTCGGGACGTCCCCTTACGGGAATATAAATA
TTAGTGGATATTTATATACTGCGATGTTTACATACTCCGAAGGAGGAAGCAGGCAGTTGCCTGCCAACTG
CCTAATATAAATATTGGGCAAGTAAACTTAGAATGTTTACATACTCCGAAGGAGGACGTCCCCTTACGGG
AATATAAATATTAGTGGCAGTGGTACCGCCACTGCCTCCTTCGGAGTATTAAAATCCTAGTATATAAATA
TACCGTAAGGGGACGTCCTCCGACGGTGGCAGTGGCGGTACCACTGCCACCGGCGTCCTAATATACATAT
TGAAGTATTTAAACCTGTTAGCGCAGCCTCTAACGAGTCAGTAAACTTCCCTTTTGGGGCTTCTAGGCAG
CGCATAAATTTTCTAGGACGAACGTCCACTGGCGTCTCGTAAGGAGCAGTGACAGGCCACTAATGTCCCC
TTAATGGGTAAATAAATGGCTATCGTCTATCCATGAAGAGACCATATATTCCAGTAGCACCGTTATGATC
CTCAAAGGGTAACACCATTTGTATAGTATTATGGTGAAATGCATCCCTTTCAGGGTAGATTTATATCTTA
CAG
